>Addgene plasmid #58111 | tdTomato-MAP4-C-10 | depositor partial sequence | sequence record 89247 | insert sequence
AGATCCGCTAGCGCTACCGGTCGCCACCATGGTGAGCAAGGGCGAGGAGGTCATCAAAGAGTTCATGCGC
TTCAAGGTGCGCATGGAGGGCTCCATGAACGGCCACGAGTTCGAGATCGAGGGCGAGGGCGAGGGCCGCC
CCTACGAGGGCACCCAGACCGCCAAGCTGAAGGTGACCAAGGGCGGCCCCCTGCCCTTCGCCTGGGACAT
CCTGTCCCCCCAGTTCATGTACGGCTCCAAGGCGTACGTGAAGCACCCCGCCGACATCCCCGATTACAAG
AAGCTGTCCTTCCCCGAGGGCTTCAAGTGGGAGCGCGTGATGAACTTCGAGGACGGCGGTCTGGTGACCG
TGACCCAGGACTCCTCCCTGCAGGACGGCACGCTGATCTACAAGGTGAAGATGCGCGGCACCAACTTCCC
CCCCGACGGCCCCGTAATGCAGAAGAAGACCATGGGCTGGGAGGCCTCCACCGAGCGCCTGTACCCCCGC
GACGGCGTGCTGAAGGGCGAGATCCACCAGGCCCTGAAGCTGAAGGACGGCGGCCACTACCTGGTGGAGT
TCAAGACCATCTACATGGCCAAGAAGCCCGTGCAACTGCCCGGCTACTACTACGTGGACACCAAGCTGGA
CATCACCTCCCACAACGAGGACTACACCATCGTGGAACAGTACGAGCGCTCCGAGGGCCGCCACCACCTG
TTCCTGGGGCATGGCACCGGCAGCACCGGCAGCGGCAGCTCCGGCACCGCCTCCTCCGAGGACAACAACA
TGGCCGTCATCAAAGAGTTCATGCGCTTCAAGGTGCGCATGGAGGGCTCCATGAACGGCCACGAGTTCGA
GATCGAGGGCGAGGGCGAGGGCCGCCCCTACGAGGGCACCCAGACCGCCAAGCTGAAGGTGACCAAGGGC
GGCCCCCTGCCCTTCGCCTGGGACATCCTGTCCCCCCAGTTCATGTACGGCTCCAAGGCGTACGTGAAGC
ACCCCGCCGACATCCCCGATTACAAGAAGCTGTCCTTCCCCGAGGGCTTCAAGTGGGAGCGCGTGATGAA
CTTCGAGGACGGCGGTCTGGTGACCGTGACCCAGGACTCCTCCCTGCAGGACGGCACGCTGATCTACAAG
GTGAAGATGCGCGGCACCAACTTCCCCCCCGACGGCCCCGTAATGCAGAAGAAGACCATGGGCTGGGAGG
CCTCCACCGAGCGCCTGTACCCCCGCGACGGCGTGCTGAAGGGCGAGATCCACCAGGCCCTGAAGCTGAA
GGACGGCGGCCACTACCTGGTGGAGTTCAAGACCATCTACATGGCCAAGAAGCCCGTGCAACTGCCCGGC
TACTACTACGTGGACACCAAGCTGGACATCACCTCCCACAACGAGGACTACACCATCGTGGAACAGTACG
AGCGCTCCGAGGGCCGCCACCACCTGTTCCTGTACGGCATGGACGAGCTGTACAAGTCCGGACTCAGATC
TGGTGGCTCCGCAGGATCCCGGCAAGAAGAAGCAAAGGCTGCTGTAGGTGTGACTGGAAATGACATCACT
ACCCCGCCAAACAAGGAGCCACCACCAAGCCCAGAAAAGAAAGCAAAGCCTTTGGCCACCACTCAACCTG
CAAAGACTTCAACATCGAAAGCCAAAACACAGCCCACTTCTCTCCCTAAGCAACCAGCTCCCACCACCTC
TGGTGGGTTGAATAAAAAACCCATGAGCCTCGCCTCAGGCTCAGTGCCAGCTGCCCCACACAAACGCCCT
GCTGCTGCCACTGCTACTGCCAGGCCTTCCACCCTACCTGCCAGAGACGTGAAGCCAAAGCCAATTACAG
AAGCTAAGGTTGCCGAAAAGCGGACCTCTCCATCCAAGCCTTCATCTGCCCCAGCCCTCAAACCTGGACC
TAAAACCACCCCAACCGTTTCAAAAGCCACATCTCCCTCAACTCTTGTTTCCACTGGACCAAGTAGTAGA
AGTCCAGCTACAACTCTGCCTAAGAGGCCAACCAGCATCAAGACTGAGGGGAAACCTGCTGATGTCAAAA
GGATGACTGCTAAGTCTGCCTCAGCTGACTTGAGTCGCTCAAAGACCACCTCTGCCAGTTCTGTGAAGAG
AAACACCACTCCCACTGGGGCAGCACCCCCAGCAGGGATGACTTCCACTCGAGTCAAGCCCATGTCTGCA
CCTAGCCGCTCTTCTGGGGCTCTTTCTGTGGACAAGAAGCCCACTTCCACTAAGCCTAGCTCCTCTGCTC
CCAGGGTGAGCCGCCTGGCCACAACTGTTTCTGCCCCTGACCTGAAGAGTGTTCGCTCCAAGGTCGGCTC
TACAGAAAACATCAAACACCAGCCTGGAGGAGGCCGGGCCAAGGTAGAGAAAAAAACAGAGGCAGCTACC
ACAGCTGGGAAGCCTGAACCTAATGCAGTCACTAAAGCAGCCGGCTCCATTGCGAGTGCACAGAAACCGC
CTGCTGGGAAAGTCCAGATAGTATCCAAAAAAGTGAGCTACAGTCATATTCAATCCAAGTGTGTTTCCAA
GGACAATATTAAGCATGTCCCTGGATGTGGCAATGTTCAGATTCAGAACAAGAAAGTGGACATATCCAAG
GTCTCCTCCAAGTGTGGGTCCAAAGCTAATATCAAGCACAAGCCTGGTGGAGGAGATGTCAAGATTGAAA
GTCAGAAGTTGAACTTCAAGGAGAAGGCCCAAGCCAAAGTGGGATAGGGATCCACCGGATCTAGATAACT
GATCATAATCAGCCATACCAGCT
