>Addgene plasmid #58111 | tdTomato-MAP4-C-10 | addgene partial sequence | sequence record 132319 | SV40pA-R 5'-GAAATTTGTGATGCTATTGC-3'
ACAACAACAATTGCATTCATTTTATGTTTCAGGTTCAGGGGGAGGTGTGGGAGGTTTTTTAAAGCAAGTA
AAACCTCTACAAATGTGGTATGGCTGATTATGATCAGTTATCTAGATCCGGTGGATCCCTATCCCACTTT
GGCTTGGGCCTTCTCCTTGAAGTTCAACTTCTGACTTTCAATCTTGACATCTCCTCCACCAGGCTTGTGC
TTGATATTAGCTTTGGACCCACACTTGGAGGAGACCTTGGATATGTCCACTTTCTTGTTCTGAATCTGAA
CATTGCCACATCCAGGGACATGCTTAATATTGTCCTTGGAAACACACTTGGATTGAATATGACTGTAGCT
CACTTTTTTGGATACTATCTGGACTTTCCCAGCAGGCGGTTTCTGTGCACTCGCAATGGAGCCGGCTGCT
TTAGTGACTGCATTAGGTTCAGGCTTCCCAGCTGTGGTAGCTGCCTCTGTTTTTTTCTCTACCTTGGCCC
GGCCTCCTCCAGGCTGGTGTTTGATGTTTTCTGTAGAGCCGACCTTGGAGCGAACACTCTTCAGGTCAGG
GGCAGAAACAGTTGTGGCCAGGCGGCTCACCCTGGGAGCAGAGGAGCTAGGCTTAGTGGAAGTGGGCTTC
TTGTCCACAGAAAGAGCCCCAGAAGAGCGGCTAGGTGCAGACATGGGCTTGACTCGAGTGGAAGTCATCC
CTGCTGGGGGTGCTGCCCCAGTGGGAGTGGTGTTTCTCTTCACAGAACTGGCAGAG
