[The description below was written by a language model from this plasmid's Addgene catalogue record.]
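Description:
tdTomato-MAP4-C-10 is a mammalian expression plasmid built on the tdTomato-C1 backbone (about 4.75 kb without the insert), a C1-style fluorescent protein fusion vector in which the fluorescent protein lies upstream of the cloning site. It is propagated in E. coli as a high-copy plasmid under kanamycin selection. It also carries a neomycin resistance marker, so transfected mammalian cells can be selected with G418, for example to derive stable lines. The record gives no feature table, so the origin of replication and the exact arrangement of the resistance cassette are not specified. The listed 3′ sequencing primer suggests an SV40 polyadenylation signal downstream of the insert.

The payload is mouse MAP4 (microtubule-associated protein 4), expressed from the constitutive CMV promoter as a fusion with tdTomato at its N terminus. tdTomato is a tandem-dimer orange-red fluorescent protein, recorded here with excitation at 554 nm and emission at 581 nm. The "10" in the name may refer to the length of the linker between the two parts, but the record does not say so, nor does it give the cloning method or state whether the full-length coding sequence is present. Because MAP4 binds along microtubules, the fusion decorates the microtubule network. The stated purpose of the construct is as a microtubule localization marker, suited to fluorescence imaging of the cytoskeleton in transfected mammalian cells, including alongside spectrally distinct green or far-red probes.
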