Addgene plasmid #58111: tdTomato-MAP4-C-10
Purpose: Localization: Microtubules, Excitation: 554, Emission: 581
Depositing lab: Michael Davidson. Depositing organization: Florida State University, Tallahassee.
Backbone
  Vector backbone: tdTomato-C1
  Backbone size w/o insert (bp): 4750
  Vector type: Mammalian Expression
  Selectable markers: Neomycin (select with G418)
Growth in bacteria
  Bacterial resistance: Kanamycin, 50 μg/mL
  Growth temperature: 37°C
  Growth strain: DH5alpha
  Copy number: High Copy
Gene/Insert
  Gene/Insert name: MAP4 (alt name: NM_008633.4)
  Species: M. musculus (mouse)
  Promoter: CMV
  Tag / fusion protein: tdTomato (N terminal on backbone)
  Cloning method: Unknown
  Sequencing primers: 5′ CMV-F; 3′ SV40pA-R
Terms and licenses: Academic/Nonprofit Terms; Industry Terms: Not Available to Industry
Depositor comments: . Excitation = 554; Emission = 581
How to cite: tdTomato-MAP4-C-10 was a gift from Michael Davidson (Addgene plasmid # 58111 ; http://n2t.net/addgene:58111 ; RRID:Addgene_58111)
